LOCUS       Exported 5698 bp ds-DNA circular SYN 12-MAY-2021
DEFINITION  synthetic circular DNA
ACCESSION   .
VERSION     .
KEYWORDS    pAAV-DR1-NRSE-RFP
SOURCE      synthetic DNA construct
  ORGANISM  synthetic DNA construct
REFERENCE   1 (bases 1 to 5698)
  AUTHORS   Nathanson JL, Jappelli R, Scheeff ED, Manning G, Obata K, Brenner S,
            Callaway EM
  TITLE     Short Promoters in Viral Vectors Drive Selective Expression in
            Mammalian Inhibitory Neurons, but do not Restrict Activity to
            Specific Inhibitory Cell-Types.
  JOURNAL   Front Neural Circuits. 2009 . 3():19.
  PUBMED    19949461
REFERENCE   2 (bases 1 to 5698)
  AUTHORS   .
  TITLE     Direct Submission
  JOURNAL   Exported May 12, 2021 from SnapGene Server 1.1.58
            http://www.snapgene.com
FEATURES             Location/Qualifiers
     source          1..5698
                     /organism="synthetic DNA construct"
                     /mol_type="other DNA"
     repeat_region   7..136
                     /label=AAV2 ITR
     promoter        275..313
                     /label=minimal CMV promoter
                     /note="human cytomegalovirus (CMV) immediate early
                     promoter"
     intron          372..847
                     /label=-beta-globin intron
                     /note="internally truncated intron from human beta-globin"
     regulatory      923..932
                     /regulatory_class="other"
                     /note="vertebrate consensus sequence for strong initiation
                     of translation (Kozak, 1987)"
     CDS             929..1606
                     /codon_start=1
                     /product="rapidly maturing tetrameric variant of DsRed
                     fluorescent protein (Bevis and Glick, 2002)"
                     /label=DsRed-Express
                     /note="mammalian codon-optimized"
                     /translation="MASSEDVIKEFMRFKVRMEGSVNGHEFEIEGEGEGRPYEGTQTAK
                     LKVTKGGPLPFAWDILSPQFQYGSKVYVKHPADIPDYKKLSFPEGFKWERVMNFEDGGV
                     VTVTQDSSLQDGSFIYKVKFIGVNFPSDGPVMQKKTMGWEASTERLYPRDGVLKGEIHK
                     ALKLKDGGHYLVEFKSIYMAKKPVQLPGYYYVDSKLDITSHNEDYTIVEQYERAEGRHH
                     LFL"
     primer_bind     complement(1059..1077)
                     /label=mCherry-R
                     /note="mCherry, reverse primer"
     primer_bind     complement(1109..1129)
                     /label=DsRed1-N
                     /note="DsRed1, reverse primer"
     primer_bind     1327..1346
                     /label=mCherry-F
                     /note="mCherry, forward primer"
     primer_bind     1521..1544
                     /label=DsRed1-C
                     /note="DsRed1, forward primer"
     promoter        complement(1636..1654)
                     /label=SP6 promoter
                     /note="promoter for bacteriophage SP6 RNA polymerase"
     primer_bind     complement(1637..1654)
                     /label=SP6
                     /note="SP6 promoter, forward primer"
     primer_bind     complement(1674..1691)
                     /label=BGH-rev
                     /note="Bovine growth hormone terminator, reverse primer.
                     Also called BGH reverse"
     polyA_signal    1680..1791
                     /label=bGH poly(A) signal
                     /note="bovine growth hormone polyadenylation signal"
     rep_origin      2482..2995
                     /direction=RIGHT
                     /label=M13 ori
                     /note="M13 bacteriophage origin of replication; arrow
                     indicates direction of (+) strand synthesis"
     primer_bind     complement(2569..2588)
                     /label=F1ori-R
                     /note="F1 origin, reverse primer"
     primer_bind     2779..2800
                     /label=F1ori-F
                     /note="F1 origin, forward primer"
     primer_bind     complement(3476..3495)
                     /label=pRS-marker
                     /note="pRS vectors, use to sequence yeast selectable
                     marker"
     primer_bind     3595..3617
                     /label=pGEX 3'
                     /note="pGEX vectors, reverse primer"
     primer_bind     complement(3655..3673)
                     /label=pBRforEco
                     /note="pBR322 vectors, upsteam of EcoRI site, forward
                     primer"
     promoter        3741..3845
                     /gene="bla"
                     /label=AmpR promoter
     CDS             3846..4706
                     /codon_start=1
                     /gene="bla"
                     /product="beta-lactamase"
                     /label=AmpR
                     /note="confers resistance to ampicillin, carbenicillin, and
                     related antibiotics"
                     /translation="MSIQHFRVALIPFFAAFCLPVFAHPETLVKVKDAEDQLGARVGYI
                     ELDLNSGKILESFRPEERFPMMSTFKVLLCGAVLSRIDAGQEQLGRRIHYSQNDLVEYS
                     PVTEKHLTDGMTVRELCSAAITMSDNTAANLLLTTIGGPKELTAFLHNMGDHVTRLDRW
                     EPELNEAIPNDERDTTMPVAMATTLRKLLTGELLTLASRQQLIDWMEADKVAGPLLRSA
                     LPAGWFIADKSGAGERGSRGIIAALGPDGKPSRIVVIYTTGSQATMDERNRQIAEIGAS
                     LIKHW"
     primer_bind     complement(4064..4083)
                     /label=Amp-R
                     /note="Ampicillin resistance gene, reverse primer"
     rep_origin      4877..5465
                     /direction=RIGHT
                     /label=ori
                     /note="high-copy-number ColE1/pMB1/pBR322/pUC origin of
                     replication"
     primer_bind     5366..5385
                     /label=pBR322ori-F
                     /note="pBR322 origin, forward primer"
     primer_bind     5619..5636
                     /label=L4440
                     /note="L4440 vector, forward primer"
ORIGIN
        1 cagcagctgc gcgctcgctc gctcactgag gccgcccggg caaagcccgg gcgtcgggcg
       61 acctttggtc gcccggcctc agtgagcgag cgagcgcgca gagagggagt ggccaactcc
      121 atcactaggg gttccttgta gttaatgatt aacccgccat gctacttatc tacgtagcca
      181 tgctctagag gatccttcga aaagcttgta tacttcagca ccacggacag cgcccctgca
      241 ggtctagggg tcaaaggtca ccggtcttaa ttaaggtagg cgtgtacggt gggaggtcta
      301 tataagcaga gctggtttag tgaaccgtca gatccgctag cgcgccgagc tcggatcctg
      361 agaacttcag ggtgagtcta tgggaccctt gatgttttct ttccccttct tttctatggt
      421 taagttcatg tcataggaag gggagaagta acagggtaca catattgacc aaatcagggt
      481 aattttgcat ttgtaatttt aaaaaatgct ttcttctttt aatatacttt tttgtttatc
      541 ttatttctaa tactttccct aatctctttc tttcagggca ataatgatac aatgtatcat
      601 gcctctttgc accattctaa agaataacag tgataatttc tgggttaagg caatagcaat
      661 atttctgcat ataaatattt ctgcatataa attgtaactg atgtaagagg tttcatattg
      721 ctaatagcag ctacaatcca gctaccattc tgcttttatt ttatggttgg gataaggctg
      781 gattattctg agtccaagct aggccctttt gctaatcatg ttcatacctc ttatcttcct
      841 cccacagctc ctgggcaacg tgctggtctg tgtgctggcc catcactttg gcaaagcacg
      901 tgggccgcct cggccaccgg tcgccaccat ggcctcctcc gaggacgtca tcaaggagtt
      961 catgcgcttc aaggtgcgca tggagggctc cgtgaacggc cacgagttcg agatcgaggg
     1021 cgagggcgag ggccgcccct acgagggcac ccagaccgcc aagctgaagg tgaccaaggg
     1081 cggccccctg cccttcgcct gggacatcct gtccccccag ttccagtacg gctccaaggt
     1141 gtacgtgaag caccccgccg acatccccga ctacaagaag ctgtccttcc ccgagggctt
     1201 caagtgggag cgcgtgatga acttcgagga cggcggcgtg gtgaccgtga cccaggactc
     1261 ctccctgcag gacggctcct tcatctacaa ggtgaagttc atcggcgtga acttcccctc
     1321 cgacggcccc gtaatgcaga agaagactat gggctgggag gcctccaccg agcgcctgta
     1381 cccccgcgac ggcgtgctga agggcgagat ccacaaggcc ctgaagctga aggacggcgg
     1441 ccactacctg gtggagttca agtccatcta catggccaag aagcccgtgc agctgcccgg
     1501 ctactactac gtggactcca agctggacat cacctcccac aacgaggact acaccatcgt
     1561 ggagcagtac gagcgcgccg agggccgcca ccacctgttc ctgtagagtt taaaccgtac
     1621 gggaaacggc cctattctat agtgtcacct aaatgctaga gctcgctgat cagcctcgac
     1681 tgtgccttct agttgccagc catctgttgt ttgcccctcc cccgtgcctt ccttgaccct
     1741 ggaaggtgcc actcccactg tcctttccta ataaaatgag gaaattgcat cgcattgtct
     1801 gagtaggtgt cattctattc tggggggtgg ggtggggcag gacagcaagg gggaggattg
     1861 ggaagacaat agcgcggccg ctctagagca tggctacgta gataagtagc atggcgggtt
     1921 aatcattaac tacaaggaac ccctagtgat ggagttggcc actccctctc tgcgcgctcg
     1981 ctcgctcact gaggccgggc gaccaaaggt cgcccgacgc ccgggctttg cccgggcggc
     2041 ctcagtgagc gagcgagcgc gccagctggc gtaatagcga agaggcccgc accgatcgcc
     2101 cttcccaaca gttgcgcagc ctgaatggcg aatggaattc cagacgattg agcgtcaaaa
     2161 tgtaggtatt tccatgagcg tttttcctgt tgcaatggct ggcggtaata ttgttctgga
     2221 tattaccnnn nnnnnnnnnn nnnnnnnnnn nnnnnnnnnn nnnnnnnnnn nnnnnnnnnn
     2281 nnnnnnnnnn nnnnnnnnnn nnnnnnnnnn nnnnnnnnnn nnnnnnnnnn nnnnnnnnnn
     2341 nnnnnnnnnn nnnnnnnnnn nnnnnnnnnn nnnnnnnnnn nnnnnnnnnn nnnnnnnnnn
     2401 nnnnnnnnnn nnnnnnnnnn nnnnnnnnnn nnnnnnnnnn nnnnnnnnnn nnnnnnnnnn
     2461 nnnnnnnnnn nnnnnnnnnn nnnnnnnnnn nnnnnnnnnn nnnnnnnnnn nnnnnnnnnn
     2521 nnnnnnnnnn nnnnnnnnnn nnnnnnnnnn nnnnnnnnnn nnnnnnnnnn nnnnnnnnnn
     2581 nnnnnnnnnn nnnnnnnnnn nnnnncnnnn nnnnnnnnnn nnnnnnnnnn nnnnnnnnnn
     2641 nnnnnnnnnn nnnnnnnnnn nnnnnnnnnn nnnnnnnnnn nnnnnnnnnn nnnnnnnann
     2701 nnnnnnnnnn nnnnnnnnnn nnnnnnnnnn nnnnnnnnnn nnnnnnncct ttgacgttgg
     2761 agtccacgtt ctttaatagt ggactcttgt tccaaactgg aacaacactc aaccctatct
     2821 cggtctattc ttttgattta taagggattt tgccgatttc ggcctattgg ttaaaaaatg
     2881 agctgattta acaaaaattt aacgcgaatt ttaacaaaat attaacgttt acaatttaaa
     2941 tatttgctta tacaatctnn nnnnnnnnnn nnnnnnnnnn nnnnnnnnnn nnnnnnnnnn
     3001 nnnnnnnnnn nnnnnnnnnn nnnnnnnnnn nnnnnnnnnn nnnnnnnnnn nnnnnnnnct
     3061 caggcaatga cctgatagcc tttgtagnnn nnnnnnnnnn nnnnnnnnnn nnnnnnnnnn
     3121 nnnnnnnnnn nnnnnnnnnn nnnnnnnnnn nnnnnntggt gatttgactg tctccggcct
     3181 ttctcacccg tttgaatctt tacctacaca ttactcaggc attgcattta aaatatatga
     3241 gggttctaaa aatttttatc cttgcgttga aataaaggct tctcccnnnn nnnnnnnnnn
     3301 nnnnnnnnnn nnnnnnnnnn nnnnnnnnnn nnnnnnnnnn nnnnnnnnnn nnnnnnnnnn
     3361 nnnnnnnnnt tctttgcctt gcctgtatga tttattggat gttggaattc ctgatgcggt
     3421 attttctcct tacgcatctg tgcggtattt cacaccgcat atggtgcact ctcagtacaa
     3481 tctgctctga tgccgcatag ttaagccagc cccgacaccc gccaacaccc gctgacgcgc
     3541 cctgacgggc ttgtctgctc ccggcatccg cttacagaca agctgtgacc gtctccggga
     3601 gctgcatgtg tcagaggttt tcaccgtcat caccgaaacg cgcgagacga aagggcctcg
     3661 tgatacgcct atttttatag gttaatgtca tgataataat ggtttcttag acgtcaggtg
     3721 gcacttttcg gggaaatgtg cgcggaaccc ctatttgttt atttttctaa atacattcaa
     3781 atatgtatcc gctcatgaga caataaccct gataaatgct tcaataatat tgaaaaagga
     3841 agagtatgag tattcaacat ttccgtgtcg cccttattcc cttttttgcg gcattttgcc
     3901 ttcctgtttt tgctcaccca gaaacgctgg tgaaagtaaa agatgctgaa gatcagttgg
     3961 gtgcacgagt gggttacatc gaactggatc tcaacagcgg taagatcctt gagagttttc
     4021 gccccgaaga acgttttcca atgatgagca cttttaaagt tctgctatgt ggcgcggtat
     4081 tatcccgtat tgacgccggg caagagcaac tcggtcgccg catacactat tctcagaatg
     4141 acttggttga gtactcacca gtcacagaaa agcatcttac ggatggcatg acagtaagag
     4201 aattatgcag tgctgccata accatgagtg ataacactgc ggccaactta cttctgacaa
     4261 cgatcggagg accgaaggag ctaaccgctt ttttgcacaa catgggggat catgtaactc
     4321 gccttgatcg ttgggaaccg gagctgaatg aagccatacc aaacgacgag cgtgacacca
     4381 cgatgcctgt agcaatggca acaacgttgc gcaaactatt aactggcgaa ctacttactc
     4441 tagcttcccg gcaacaatta atagactgga tggaggcgga taaagttgca ggaccacttc
     4501 tgcgctcggc ccttccggct ggctggttta ttgctgataa atctggagcc ggtgagcgtg
     4561 ggtctcgcgg tatcattgca gcactggggc cagatggtaa gccctcccgt atcgtagtta
     4621 tctacacgac ggggagtcag gcaactatgg atgaacgaaa tagacagatc gctgagatag
     4681 gtgcctcact gattaagcat tggtaactgt cagaccaagt ttactcatat atactttaga
     4741 ttgatttaaa acttcatttt taatttaaaa ggatctaggt gaagatcctt tttgataatc
     4801 tcatgaccaa aatcccttaa cgtgagtttt cgttccactg agcgtcagac cccgtagaaa
     4861 agatcaaagg atcttcttga gatccttttt ttctgcgcgt aatctgctgc ttgcaaacaa
     4921 aaaaaccacc gctaccagcg gtggtttgtt tgccggatca agagctacca actctttttc
     4981 cgaaggtaac tggcttcagc agagcgcaga taccaaatac tgtccttcta gtgtagccgt
     5041 agttaggcca ccacttcaag aactctgtag caccgcctac atacctcgct ctgctaatcc
     5101 tgttaccagt ggctgctgcc agtggcgata agtcgtgtct taccgggttg gactcaagac
     5161 gatagttacc ggataaggcg cagcggtcgg gctgaacggg gggttcgtgc acacagccca
     5221 gcttggagcg aacgacctac accgaactga gatacctaca gcgtgagcta tgagaaagcg
     5281 ccacgcttcc cgaagggaga aaggcggaca ggtatccggt aagcggcagg gtcggaacag
     5341 gagagcgcac gagggagctt ccagggggaa acgcctggta tctttatagt cctgtcgggt
     5401 ttcgccacct ctgacttgag cgtcgatttt tgtgatgctc gtcagggggg cggagcctat
     5461 ggaaaaacgc cagcaacgcg gcctttttac ggttcctggc cttttgctgg ccttttgctc
     5521 acatgttctt tcctgcgtta tcccctgatt ctgtggataa ccgtattacc gcctttgagt
     5581 gagctgatac cgctcgccgc agccgaacga ccgagcgcag cgagtcagtg agcgaggaag
     5641 cggaagagcg cccaatacgc aaaccgcctc tccccgcgcg ttggccgatt cattaatg
//
