[The description below was written by a language model from this plasmid's Addgene catalogue record and the feature table of its GenBank file.]
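Description:
pAAV-DR1-NRSE-RFP is a 5.7 kb AAV transfer plasmid for mammalian expression, built on a pAAV backbone. It carries a red fluorescent reporter under a largely artificial, short promoter designed for cell-type-selective expression in neurons. In bacteria it is maintained through a high-copy ColE1/pUC-type origin and selected with ampicillin via the bla gene. An M13/f1 phage origin is also present. The recombination-deficient Stbl3 strain is recorded as the host, a common choice for keeping AAV inverted terminal repeats intact.

The catalogue describes the promoter as peroxisome proliferator activated receptor gamma (Pparg) DR1 binding sites combined with a neuron-restrictive silencer element (NRSE) and a minimal CMV promoter. In this design the DR1 sites supply transcription-factor-dependent activation to the minimal core promoter. The NRSE is the type of element that represses transcription in non-neuronal cells. Only the minimal CMV promoter is annotated in the feature table. The DR1 and NRSE elements presumably lie in the unannotated stretch between the ITR and that promoter, and the depositor notes that the synthetic sequence will not be found by BLAST. Downstream are an internally truncated human beta-globin intron, a Kozak sequence, the mammalian codon-optimized DsRed-Express coding sequence (a rapidly maturing tetrameric DsRed variant) and a bGH polyadenylation signal.

Only one AAV2 ITR is annotated, upstream of the cassette; a second ITR, needed for packaging, is not marked in the table. The depositor also notes an alignment gap between their sequence and the repository's, probably at the cloning site. The associated publication tested short promoters in viral vectors for selective expression in mammalian inhibitory neurons.
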