Addgene plasmid #22927: pAAV-DR1-NRSE-RFP
Depositing lab: Edward Callaway. Depositing organization: Salk Institute for Biological Studies. Publication: Short Promoters in Viral Vectors Drive Selective Expression in Mammalian Inhibitory Neurons, but do not Restrict Activity to Specific Inhibitory Cell-Types. Nathanson JL, Jappelli R, Scheeff ED, Manning G, Obata K, Brenner S, Callaway EM. Front Neural Circuits. 2009 Nov 9;3:19. doi: 10.3389/neuro.04.019.2009. eCollection 2009. PubMed 19949461.
Backbone
  Vector backbone: pAAV
  Backbone size w/o insert (bp): 4000
  Vector type: Mammalian Expression, AAV
Growth in bacteria
  Bacterial resistance: Ampicillin, 100 μg/mL
  Growth temperature: 37°C
  Growth strain: Stbl3
  Growth instructions: Stbl3
  Copy number: High Copy
Gene/Insert
  Gene/Insert name: peroxisome proliferator activated receptor gamma binding site promoter with neuron-restrictive silencer element with minimal CMV (alt name: Pparg DR1)
  Insert size (bp): 1700
  Cloning method: Restriction Enzyme
  Sequencing primers: 5′ Unknown; 3′ SP6
Terms and licenses: Academic/Nonprofit Terms; Industry Terms: Not Available to Industry
Depositor comments: There is a gap in alignment between depositor's sequence and Addgene's sequence. The gap is probably part of the cloning site. Also, this promoter sequence is largely artificial, and won't show by BLAST.
How to cite: pAAV-DR1-NRSE-RFP was a gift from Edward Callaway (Addgene plasmid # 22927 ; http://n2t.net/addgene:22927 ; RRID:Addgene_22927)
