>Addgene plasmid #22927 | pAAV-DR1-NRSE-RFP | addgene partial sequence | sequence record 28805 | 22927 with hBglob-intron-R 5'-GGTGCAAAGAGGCATGATAC
AGAAGAGATTAGGGAAGTATTAGAAATAAGATAAACAAAAAAGTATATTAAAAGAAGAAAGCATTTTTTA
AAATTACAAATGCAAAATTACCCTGATTTGGTCAATATGTGTACCCTGTTACTTCTCCCCTTCCTATGAC
ATGAACTTAACCATAGAAAAGAAGGGGAAAGAAAACATCAAGGGTCCCATAGACTCACCCTGAAGTTCTC
AGGATCCGAGCTCGGCGCGCTAGCGGATCTGACGGTTCACTAAACCAGCTCTGCTTATATAGACCTCCCA
CCGTACACGCCTACCTTAATTAAGACCGGTGACCTTTGACCCCTAGACCTGCAGGGGCGCTGTCCGTGGT
GCTGAAGTATACAAGCTTTTCGAAGGATCCTCTAGAGCATGGCTACGTAGATAAGTAGCATGGCGGGTTA
ATCATTAACTACAAGGAACCCCTAGTGATGGAGTTGGCCACTCCCTCTCTGCGCGCTCGCTCGCTCACTG
ACTCGCTGCGCTCGGTCGTTCGGCTGCGGCGAGCGGTATCAGCTCACTCAAAGGCGGTAATACGGTTATC
CACAGAATCAGGGGATAACGCAGGAAAGAACATGTGAGCAAAAGGCCAGCAAAAGGCCAGGAACCGTAAA
AAGGCCGCGTTGCTGGCGTTTTTCCATAGGCTCCGCCCCCCTGACGAGCATCACAAAAATCGA
