>Addgene plasmid #22927 | pAAV-DR1-NRSE-RFP | addgene partial sequence | sequence record 28806 | 22927 with dsRed1-N
TGGTCACCTTCAGCTTGGCGGTCTGGGTGCCCTCGTAGGGGCGGCCCTCGCCCTCGCCCTCGATCTCGAA
CTCGTGGCCGTTCACGGAGCCCTCCATGCGCACCTTGAAGCGCATGAACTCCTTGATGACGTCCTCGGAG
GAGGCCATGGTGGCGACCGGTGGCCGAGGCGGCCCACGTGCTTTGCCAAAGTGATGGGCCAGCACACAGA
CCAGCACGTTGCCCAGGAGCTGTGGGAGGAAGATAAGAGGTATGAACATGATTAGCAAAAGGGCCTAGCT
TGGACTCAGAATAATCCAGCCTTATCCCAACCATAAAATAAAAGCAGAATGGTAGCTGGATTGTAGCTGC
TATTAGCAATATGAAACCTCTTACATCAGTTACAATTTATATGCAGAAATATTTATATGCAGAAATATTG
CTATTGCCTTAACCCAGAAATTATCACTGTTATTCTTTAGAATGGTGCAAAGAGGCATGATACATTGTAT
CATTATTGCCCTGAAAGAAAGAGATTAGGGAAAGTATTAGAAATAAGATAAACAAAAAAGTATATTAAAA
GAAGAAAGCATTTTTTAAAATTACAAATGCAAAATTACCCTGATTTGGTCAATATGTGTACCCTGTTACT
TCTCCCCTTCCTATGACATGAACTTAACCATAGAAAAGAAGGGGAAAGAAAACATCAAGGGTCCCATAGA
CTCACCCTGAAGTTCTC
